>Addgene plasmid #134290 | pMBP-parallel1-GK5_v2 (D280N) | addgene full sequence | sequence record 275436 | Addgene NGS Result
CCGACACCATCGAATGGTGCAAAACCTTTCGCGGTATGGCATGATAGCGCCCGGAAGAGAGTCAATTCAG
GGTGGTGAATGTGAAACCAGTAACGTTATACGATGTCGCAGAGTATGCCGGTGTCTCTTATCAGACCGTT
TCCCGCGTGGTGAACCAGGCCAGCCACGTTTCTGCGAAAACGCGGGAAAAAGTGGAAGCGGCGATGGCGG
AGCTGAATTACATTCCCAACCGCGTGGCACAACAACTGGCGGGCAAACAGTCGTTGCTGATTGGCGTTGC
CACCTCCAGTCTGGCCCTGCACGCGCCGTCGCAAATTGTCGCGGCGATTAAATCTCGCGCCGATCAACTG
GGTGCCAGCGTGGTGGTGTCGATGGTAGAACGAAGCGGCGTCGAAGCCTGTAAAGCGGCGGTGCACAATC
TTCTCGCGCAACGCGTCAGTGGGCTGATCATTAACTATCCGCTGGATGACCAGGATGCCATTGCTGTGGA
AGCTGCCTGCACTAATGTTCCGGCGTTATTTCTTGATGTCTCTGACCAGACACCCATCAACAGTATTATT
TTCTCCCATGAAGACGGTACGCGACTGGGCGTGGAGCATCTGGTCGCATTGGGTCACCAGCAAATCGCGC
TGTTAGCGGGCCCATTAAGTTCTGTCTCGGCGCGTCTGCGTCTGGCTGGCTGGCATAAATATCTCACTCG
CAATCAAATTCAGCCGATAGCGGAACGGGAAGGCGACTGGAGTGCCATGTCCGGTTTTCAACAAACCATG
CAAATGCTGAATGAGGGCATCGTTCCCACTGCGATGCTGGTTGCCAACGATCAGATGGCGCTGGGCGCAA
TGCGCGCCATTACCGAGTCCGGGCTGCGCGTTGGTGCGGATATCTCGGTAGTGGGATACGACGATACCGA
AGACAGCTCATGTTATATCCCGCCGTTAACCACCATCAAACAGGATTTTCGCCTGCTGGGGCAAACCAGC
GTGGACCGCTTGCTGCAACTCTCTCAGGGCCAGGCGGTGAAGGGCAATCAGCTGTTGCCCGTCTCACTGG
TGAAAAGAAAAACCACCCTGGCGCCCAATACGCAAACCGCCTCTCCCCGCGCGTTGGCCGATTCATTAAT
GCAGCTGGCACGACAGGTTTCCCGACTGGAAAGCGGGCAGTGAGCGCAACGCAATTAATGTAAGTTAGCT
CACTCATTAGGCACAATTCTCATGTTTGACAGCTTATCATCGACTGCACGGTGCACCAATGCTTCTGGCG
TCAGGCAGCCATCGGAAGCTGTGGTATGGCTGTGCAGGTCGTAAATCACTGCATAATTCGTGTCGCTCAA
GGCGCACTCCCGTTCTGGATAATGTTTTTTGCGCCGACATCATAACGGTTCTGGCAAATATTCTGAAATG
AGCTGTTGACAATTAATCATCGGCTCGTATAATGTGTGGAATTGTGAGCGGATAACAATTTCACACAGGA
AACAGCCAGTCCGTTTAGGTGTTTTCACGAGCACTTCACCAACAAGGACCATAGATTATGAAAACTGAAG
AAGGTAAACTGGTAATCTGGATTAACGGCGATAAAGGCTATAACGGTCTCGCTGAAGTCGGTAAGAAATT
CGAGAAAGATACCGGAATTAAAGTCACCGTTGAGCATCCGGATAAACTGGAAGAGAAATTCCCACAGGTT
GCGGCAACTGGCGATGGCCCTGACATTATCTTCTGGGCACACGACCGCTTTGGTGGCTACGCTCAATCTG
GCCTGTTGGCTGAAATCACCCCGGACAAAGCGTTCCAGGACAAGCTGTATCCGTTTACCTGGGATGCCGT
ACGTTACAACGGCAAGCTGATTGCTTACCCGATCGCTGTTGAAGCGTTATCGCTGATTTATAACAAAGAT
CTGCTGCCGAACCCGCCAAAAACCTGGGAAGAGATCCCGGCGCTGGATAAAGAACTGAAAGCGAAAGGTA
AGAGCGCGCTGATGTTCAACCTGCAAGAACCGTACTTCACCTGGCCGCTGATTGCTGCTGACGGGGGTTA
TGCGTTCAAGTATGAAAACGGCAAGTACGACATTAAAGACGTGGGCGTGGATAACGCTGGCGCGAAAGCG
GGTCTGACCTTCCTGGTTGACCTGATTAAAAACAAACACATGAATGCAGACACCGATTACTCCATCGCAG
AAGCTGCCTTTAATAAAGGCGAAACAGCGATGACCATCAACGGCCCGTGGGCATGGTCCAACATCGACAC
CAGCAAAGTGAATTATGGTGTAACGGTACTGCCGACCTTCAAGGGTCAACCATCCAAACCGTTCGTTGGC
GTGCTGAGCGCAGGTATTAACGCCGCCAGTCCGAACAAAGAGCTGGCAAAAGAGTTCCTCGAAAACTATC
TGCTGACTGATGAAGGTCTGGAAGCGGTTAATAAAGACAAACCGCTGGGTGCCGTAGCGCTGAAGTCTTA
CGAGGAAGAGTTGGCGAAAGATCCACGTATTGCCGCCACAATGGAAAACGCCCAGAAAGGTGAAATCATG
CCGAACATCCCGCAGATGTCCGCTTTCTGGTATGCCGTGCGTACTGCGGTGATCAACGCCGCCAGCGGTC
GTCAGACTGTCGATGAAGCCCTGAAAGACGCGCAGACTAATTCGAGCTCGAACAACAACAACAATAACAA
TAACAACAACCTCGGGATCGATACGACCGAAAACCTGTATTTTCAGGGCGCCATGGATCCGGAATTCATG
TCAGGGCAGCAGGAGCGTGCAGAGCGGCAGCGAGAGGAACTGAGCGCGTCGGCCTCGCCGCCCTCCCGCT
TCGTGCTGGGGCTGGACGTGGGCAGCACGGTGATCCGCTGCCACGTCTATGACCAGACGGCGCGAGTGCG
AGGCTCCAGCGCGCAGAAGGTAGAAAATGTTTACCCTCAACCTGGCTGGGTTGAAATCGATCCTGATTCT
CTCTGGGCTCAGTTTGTTGCCGTAATAAAAGATGCTGTCAAAGCTGCAGGGGTGCAGATGAATCAAATTG
TCGGTCTTGGCATATCAACACAGAGAGCCACTTTCATTACATGGAACAAGAAAACAGGCCATCATTTTCA
CAACTTCATTAGCTGGCAAGACCTAAGGGCAGCTGAACTTGTAAAGTCCTGGAATAATTCTCTCATAATG
AAGCTATTGCATGGGGCCACCCGAGTCCTTCATTTCTTCAGTAGAAGTAAAGTAATGCTAACGGTCAGCC
GCTTCAATTTCAGCACCCAGCATGCCACCTTAAGATTGACCTGGATTTTACAAAACCTATCTGAGGTGAA
AAGGGCAGTTGAAGAAGACAATTGTTGCTTTGGGACGATTGATACCTGGCTGTTATACAAGCTCACGAAA
GGTTCTTCCTACGCCACGGATTATTCAAATGCCAGCACCACTGGATTTTTTGATCCCTATGCGATGCGCT
GGAGCAGGCTCATAACCACCATGGTCTCCATCCCACTGTCTATCCTGCCTCCTGTGAAGGATACCAGCTA
TAATTTTGGATCAGTGGATGAGAAGATATTTGGCGTGCCTATACCAGTTGTTGCCTTGGTTGGTAACCAG
CAGTCGGCCATGTTTGGAGAGTGCTGCTTCGAGACGGGAGATGTGAAGCTAACCATGGGAACTGGAACAT
TTTTGGATATCAATACTGGAAAAAACCTTCAGCATGTTAATGGAGGCTTTTATCCACTAATTGGATGGAA
GATTGGGCAAGAACTTGTATGTTTAGCTGAAGGCAATGCAGGAGACACGGGCACCGCCATAATGTGGGCT
CAAAAATTAGATCTCTTCACAGACGCTGCTGAGACTGAAAAAATGGCCCTGAGCCTGGAAGATTCTGAAG
GGGTTTACTTTGTTCCGTCGTTTAGTGGATTACAGGCTCCATTAAATGACCCCTGTGCCTGTGCCTCTTT
TATGGGTTTGAAGCACTCCACTAATAAATACCATCTTGTCCGAGCAATATTGGAGTCAATAGCTTTCAGG
AACAAACAGTTGTACGACATGCTGCAGAGAGAAATCCAGATTCCCGTCACGAACATCCGGGCAGATGGAG
GCGTGTGTAACAACGCTTTCGTCATGCAGATGACTTCAGACCTGATAAATGAGAAGATAGACAGACCTGC
CCACTTCGACATGTCCTGCTTGGGGGCAGCCTCTCTGGCTGGCCTCGCTGTTGGATTTTGGGCGGACAAG
GAAGAGCTCCAGAAGCTGAGGCAAAGCGAGATGGTTTTCAAGCCTCAGAAGAAGTGGCAGGAATACGAGG
TGAATATGGAAAACTGGGTAAAAGCGGTGAAGCGCTCCATGAATTGGTATAACAAGACGTAGACTAGTGC
GGCCGCTTTCGAATCTAGAGCCTGCAGTCTCGAGGCATGCGGTACCAAGCTTGGCACTGGCCGTCGTTTT
ACAACGTCGTGACTGGGAAAACCCTGGCGTTACCCAACTTAATCGCCTTGCAGCACATCCCCCTTTCGCC
AGCTGGCGTAATAGCGAAGAGGCCCGCACCGATCGCCCTTCCCAACAGTTGCGCAGCCTGAATGGCGAAT
GGCAGCTTGGCTGTTTTGGCGGATGAGATAAGATTTTCAGCCTGATACAGATTAAATCAGAACGCAGAAG
CGGTCTGATAAAACAGAATTTGCCTGGCGGCAGTAGCGCGGTGGTCCCACCTGACCCCATGCCGAACTCA
GAAGTGAAACGCCGTAGCGCCGATGGTAGTGTGGGGTCTCCCCATGCGAGAGTAGGGAACTGCCAGGCAT
CAAATAAAACGAAAGGCTCAGTCGAAAGACTGGGCCTTTCGTTTTATCTGTTGTTTGTCGGTGAACGCTC
TCCTGAGTAGGACAAATCCGCCGGGAGCGGATTTGAACGTTGCGAAGCAACGGCCCGGAGGGTGGCGGGC
AGGACGCCCGCCATAAACTGCCAGGCATCAAATTAAGCAGAAGGCCATCCTGACGGATGGCCTTTTTGCG
TTTCTACAAACTCTTTTGTTTATTTTTCTAAATACATTCAAATATGTATCCGCTCATGAGACAATAACCC
TGATAAATGCTTCAATAATATTGAAAAAGGAAGAGTATGAGTATTCAACATTTCCGTGTCGCCCTTATTC
CCTTTTTTGCGGCATTTTGCCTTCCTGTTTTTGCTCACCCAGAAACGCTGGTGAAAGTAAAAGATGCTGA
AGATCAGTTGGGTGCACGAGTGGGTTACATCGAACTGGATCTCAACAGCGGTAAGATCCTTGAGAGTTTT
CGCCCCGAAGAACGTTTCCCAATGATGAGCACTTTTAAAGTTCTGCTATGTGGCGCGGTATTATCCCGTG
TTGACGCCGGGCAAGAGCAACTCGGTCGCCGCATACACTATTCTCAGAATGACTTGGTTGAGTACTCACC
AGTCACAGAAAAGCATCTTACGGATGGCATGACAGTAAGAGAATTATGCAGTGCTGCCATAACCATGAGT
GATAACACTGCGGCCAACTTACTTCTGACAACGATCGGAGGACCGAAGGAGCTAACCGCTTTTTTGCACA
ACATGGGGGATCATGTAACTCGCCTTGATCGTTGGGAACCGGAGCTGAATGAAGCCATACCAAACGACGA
GCGTGACACCACGATGCCTGTAGCAATGGCAACAACGTTGCGCAAACTATTAACTGGCGAACTACTTACT
CTAGCTTCCCGGCAACAATTAATAGACTGGATGGAGGCGGATAAAGTTGCAGGACCACTTCTGCGCTCGG
CCCTTCCGGCTGGCTGGTTTATTGCTGATAAATCTGGAGCCGGTGAGCGTGGGTCTCGCGGTATCATTGC
AGCACTGGGGCCAGATGGTAAGCCCTCCCGTATCGTAGTTATCTACACGACGGGGAGTCAGGCAACTATG
GATGAACGAAATAGACAGATCGCTGAGATAGGTGCCTCACTGATTAAGCATTGGTAACTGTCAGACCAAG
TTTACTCATATATACTTTAGATTGATT
[38 nt withheld, positions 5978-6015]
A
[37 nt withheld, positions 6017-6053]
ATTTTGTTAAAATTCGCGTTAAATTTTTGTTAAATCAGCTCATTTTTTAACCAATAGGCCGAAATCGGCA
AAATCCCTTATAAATCAAAAGAATAGCCCGAGATAGGGT
[37 nt withheld, positions 6163-6199]
AAAGAACGTGGACTCCAACGTCAAAGG
[141 nt withheld, positions 6227-6367]
G
[125 nt withheld, positions 6369-6493]
AAAGGATCTAGGTGAAGATCCTTTTTGATAATCTCATGACCAAAATCCCTTAACGTGAGTTTTCGTTCCA
CTGAGCGTCAGACCCCGTAGAAAAGATCAAAGGATCTTCTTGAGATCCTTTTTTTCTGCGCGTAATCTGC
TGCTTGCAAACAAAAAAACCACCGCTACCAGCGGTGGTTTGTTTGCCGGATCAAGAGCTACCAACTCTTT
TTCCGAAGGTAACTGGCTTCAGCAGAGCGCAGATACCAAATACTGTCCTTCTAGTGTAGCCGTAGTTAGG
CCACCACTTCAAGAACTCTGTAGCACCGCCTACATACCTCGCTCTGCTAATCCTGTTACCAGTGGCTGCT
GCCAGTGGCGATAAGTCGTGTCTTACCGGGTTGGACTCAAGACGATAGTTACCGGATAAGGCGCAGCGGT
CGGGCTGAACGGGGGGTTCGTGCACACAGCCCAGCTTGGAGCGAACGACCTACACCGAACTGAGATACCT
ACAGCGTGAGCTATGAGAAAGCGCCACGCTTCCCGAAGGGAGAAAGGCGGACAGGTATCCGGTAAGCGGC
AGGGTCGGAACAGGAGAGCGCACGAGGGAGCTTCCAGGGGGAAACGCCTGGTATCTTTATAGTCCTGTCG
GGTTTCGCCACCTCTGACTTGAGCGTCGATTTTTGTGATGCTCGTCAGGGGGGCGGAGCCTATGGAAAAA
CGCCAGCAACGCGGCCTTTTTACGGTTCCTGGCCTTTTGCTGGCCTTTTGCTCACATGTTCTTTCCTGCG
TTATCCCCTGATTCTGTGGATAACCGTATTACCGCCTTTGAGTGAGCTGATACCGCTCGCCGCAGCCGAA
CGACCGAGCGCAGCGAGTCAGTGAGCGAGGAAGCGGAAGAGCGCCTGATGCGGTATTTTCTCCTTACGCA
TCTGTGCGGTATTTCACACCGCATATGGTGCACTCTCAGTACAATCTGCTCTGATGCCGCATAGTTAAGC
CAGTATACACTCCGCTATCGCTACGTGACTGGGTCATGGCTGCGCCCCGACACCCGCCAACACCCGCTGA
CGCGCCCTGACGGGCTTGTCTGCTCCCGGCATCCGCTTACAGACAAGCTGTGACCGTCTCCGGGAGCTGC
ATGTGTCAGAGGTTTTCACCGTCATCACCGAAACGCGCGAGGCAGCTGCGGTAAAGCTCATCAGCGTGGT
CGTGCAGCGATTCACAGATGTCTGCCTGTTCATCCGCGTCCAGCTCGTTGAGTTTCTCCAGAAGCGTTAA
TGTCTGGCTTCTGATAAAGCGGGCCATGTTAAGGGCGGTTTTTTCCTGTTTGGTCACTGATGCCTCCGTG
TAAGGGGGATTTCTGTTCATGGGGGTAATGATACCGATGAAACGAGAGAGGATGCTCACGATACGGGTTA
CTGATGATGAACATGCCCGGTTACTGGAACGTTGTGAGGGTAAACAACTGGCGGTATGGATGCGGCGGGA
CCAGAGAAAAATCACTCAGGGTCAATGCCAGCGCTTCGTTAATACAGATGTAGGTGTTCCACAGGGTAGC
CAGCAGCATCCTGCGATGCAGATCCGGAACATAATGGTGCAGGGCGCTGACTTCCGCGTTTCCAGACTTT
ACGAAACACGGAAACCGAAGACCATTCATGTTGTTGCTCAGGTCGCAGACGTTTTGCAGCAGCAGTCGCT
TCACGTTCGCTCGCGTATCGGTGATTCATTCTGCTAACCAGTAAGGCAACCCCGCCAGCCTAGCCGGGTC
CTCAACGACAGGAGCACGATCATGCGCACCCGTGGCCAGGACCCAACGCTGCCCGAAATT
Features (pLannotate 1.2.2; 20 found; start..end, strand, type, name):
      3..80      +  promoter       lacIq promoter: lacI (mutant); In the lacIq allele, a single base change in the promoter boosts expression of the lacI gene about 10-fold.
     81..1163    +  CDS            lacI: lac repressor; lacI; The lac repressor binds to the lac operator to inhibit transcription in E. coli. This inhibition can be relieved by adding lactose or isopropyl-β-D-thiogalactopyranoside (IPTG).
   1176..1197    +  protein_bind   CAP binding site: CAP binding activates transcription in the presence of cAMP. E. coli catabolite activator protein
   1216..1233    +  promoter       tet promoter (fragment): E. coli promoter for tetracycline efflux protein gene
   1406..1434    +  promoter       tac promoter: strong E. coli promoter; hybrid between the trp and lac UV5 promoters
   1442..1458    +  protein_bind   lac operator: The lac repressor binds to the lac operator to inhibit transcription in E. coli. This inhibition can be relieved by adding lactose or isopropyl-β-D-thiogalactopyranoside (IPTG). lac repressor encoded by lacI
   1528..2628    +  CDS            MBP: maltose binding protein from E. coli; malE (mutated); This version of the gene does not encode a signal sequence, so MBP will remain in the cytosol.
   2689..2709    +  CDS            TEV site: tobacco etch virus (TEV) protease recognition and cleavage site
   2728..4329    +  CDS            Gk5: GLPK5_MOUSE - Experimental evidence at transcript level: Swiss-Prot protein existence level 2. From Mus musculus (Mouse).
   4395..4549    +  CDS            lacZα (fragment): LacZα fragment of β-galactosidase; lacZ fragment
   4642..4757    +  ncRNA          5S rRNA: Accession: RF00001 - 5S ribosomal RNA
   4761..4847    +  terminator     rrnB T1 terminator: Escherichia coli rrnB; transcription terminator T1 from the E. coli rrnB gene
   4939..4966    +  terminator     rrnB T2 terminator: transcription terminator T2 from the E. coli rrnB gene
   4985..5076    +  promoter       AmpR promoter: bla
   5077..5937    +  CDS            AmpR: β-lactamase; bla; confers resistance to ampicillin, carbenicillin, and related antibiotics
   5979..6492    -  rep_origin     M13 ori (sequence partly withheld): M13 bacteriophage origin of replication; arrow indicates direction of (+) strand synthesis
   6603..7191    +  rep_origin     ori: high-copy-number ColE1/pMB1/pBR322/pUC origin of replication
   7377..7517    -  misc_feature   bom: basis of mobility region from pBR322
   7619..7810    -  CDS            rop: Rop protein, which maintains plasmids at low copy number; rop
   7827..8207    +  CDS            YPB1_ECOLX: Protein predicted: Swiss-Prot protein existence level 4. From Escherichia coli.
