[The description below was written by a language model from this plasmid's Addgene catalogue record and pLannotate feature annotations shown in this document.]
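Description:
pMBP-parallel1-GK5_v2 (D280N) is a bacterial expression plasmid of about 8.3 kb, built on the pMBP-parallel1 backbone, for producing a mutant form of mouse glycerol kinase 5 (Gk5, isoform 2) in E. coli. It is maintained through a ColE1/pMB1-type origin. Although that origin class is often described as high copy, the plasmid also carries the rop gene and the pBR322 bom region, which would be expected to moderate copy number; the catalogue lists copy number as unknown. Selection is by ampicillin through β-lactamase (AmpR), and an M13 phage origin is also present, which would allow single-stranded DNA production.

The payload is a single fusion reading frame: an N-terminal maltose binding protein lacking its signal sequence (so the fusion stays cytosolic), followed by a TEV protease recognition site and then the roughly 1.6 kb Gk5 coding sequence, in which aspartic acid 280 is changed to asparagine. MBP typically aids solubility and permits amylose affinity purification, and the TEV site allows the tag to be removed afterwards. The catalogue entry names T7 as the promoter, but the feature table annotates no T7 promoter. Instead it shows a tac promoter with a lac operator upstream of MBP, together with a lacIq-driven lacI repressor gene, an arrangement that gives IPTG-inducible expression. Transcription ends at the rrnB T1 and T2 terminators, downstream of a residual lacZα fragment. The record states only that the plasmid expresses the D280N mutant in bacteria, and it does not describe the functional effect of the substitution. A reasonable use is purification of recombinant mutant protein for comparison with wild-type GK5.
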