Addgene plasmid #134290: pMBP-parallel1-GK5_v2 (D280N)
Purpose: Expresses GK5 (isoform 2)-D280N mutant in bacteria
Depositing lab: Bruce Beutler. Depositing organization: University of Texas Southwestern Medical Center. Publication: Skin-specific regulation of SREBP processing and lipid biosynthesis by glycerol kinase 5. Zhang D, Tomisato W, Su L, Sun L, Choi JH, Zhang Z, Wang KW, Zhan X, Choi M, Li X, Tang M, Castro-Perez JM, Hildebrand S, Murray AR, Moresco EMY, Beutler B. Proc Natl Acad Sci U S A. 2017 Jun 27;114(26):E5197-E5206. doi: 10.1073/pnas.1705312114. Epub 2017 Jun 12. PubMed 28607088.
Backbone
  Vector backbone: pMBP-parallel1
  Backbone size w/o insert (bp): 6700
  Total vector size (bp): 8300
  Vector type: Bacterial Expression
Growth in bacteria
  Bacterial resistance: Ampicillin, 100 μg/mL
  Growth temperature: 37°C
  Growth strain: DH5alpha
  Copy number: Unknown
Gene/Insert
  Gene/Insert name: Gk5 (alt name: glycerol kinase 5 (putative))
  Species: M. musculus (mouse)
  Insert size (bp): 1605
  Mutation: changed Aspartic Acid 280 to Asparagine
  GenBank ID: NM_001368879
  Entrez Gene: Gk5 (a.k.a. AV095337, C330018K18Rik, G630067D24Rik)
  Promoter: T7
  Tag / fusion protein: MBP (N terminal on insert)
  Cloning method: Ligation Independent Cloning
  Sequencing primers: 5′ GATGAAGCCCTGAAAGACGCGCAG; 3′ TGCTGCAAGGCGATTAAGTTGG
Terms and licenses: Academic/Nonprofit Terms; Industry Terms: Not Available to Industry
How to cite: pMBP-parallel1-GK5_v2 (D280N) was a gift from Bruce Beutler (Addgene plasmid # 134290 ; http://n2t.net/addgene:134290 ; RRID:Addgene_134290)
